>Addgene plasmid #110493 | pSKC12 - DelQ | addgene full sequence | sequence record 211069 | Addgene NGS Result
TCGCGCGTTTCGGTGATGACGGTGAAAACCTCTGACACATGCAGCTCCCGGAGACGGTCACAGCTTGTCT
GTAAGCGGATGCCGGGAGCAGACAAGCCCGTCAGGGCGCGTCAGCGGGTGTTGGCGGGTGTCGGGGCTGG
CTTAACTATGCGGCATCAGAGCAGATTGTACTGAGAGTGCACCATATGCGGTGTGAAATACCGCACAGAT
GCGTAAGGAGAAAATACCGCATCAGGCGCCATTCGCCATTCAGGCTGCGCAACTGTTGGGAAGGGCGATC
GGTGCGGGCCTCTTCGCTATTACGCCAGCTGGCGAAAGGGGGATGTGCTGCAAGGCGATTAAGTTGGGTA
ACGCCAGGGTTTTCCCAGTCACGACGTTGTAAAACGACGGCCAGTGCCAAGCTTTAATACGACTCACTAT
AGGGTGCGGCCTGCCGCATGACTCGTGGTTCGGAGGCCCACGTGGCCGGGGCGGGGACTCAGGCGCCTGG
GGCGCCGACTGATTACGTAGCGGGCGGGGCCGGAAGTGCCGCTCCTTGGTGGGGGCTGTTCATGGCGGTT
CCGGGGTCTCCAACATTTTTCCCGGCTGTGGTCCTAAATCTGTCCAAAGCAGAGGCAGTGGAGCTTGAGG
TTCTTGCTGGTGTGAAATGGAAGACGCCAAAAACATAAAGAAAGGCCCGGCGCCATTCTATCCGCTGGAA
GATGGAACCGCTGGAGAGCAACTGCATAAGGCTATGAAGAGATACGCCCTGGTTCCTGGAACAATTGCTT
TTACAGATGCACATATCGAGGTGGACATCACTTACGCTGAGTACTTCGAAATGTCCGTTCGGTTGGCAGA
AGCTATGAAACGATATGGGCTGAATACAAATCACAGAATCGTCGTATGCAGTGAAAACTCTCTTCAATTC
TTTATGCCGGTGTTGGGCGCGTTATTTATCGGAGTTGCAGTTGCGCCCGCGAACGACATTTATAATGAAC
GTGAATTGCTCAACAGTATGGGCATTTCGCAGCCTACCGTGGTGTTCGTTTCCAAAAAGGGGTTGCAAAA
AATTTTGAACGTGCAAAAAAAGCTCCCAATCATCCAAAAAATTATTATCATGGATTCTAAAACGGATTAC
CAGGGATTTCAGTCGATGTACACGTTCGTCACATCTCATCTACCTCCCGGTTTTAATGAATACGATTTTG
TGCCAGAGTCCTTCGATAGGGACAAGACAATTGCACTGATCATGAACTCCTCTGGATCTACTGGTCTGCC
TAAAGGTGTCGCTCTGCCTCATAGAACTGCCTGCGTGAGATTCTCGCATGCCAGAGATCCTATTTTTGGC
AATCAAATCATTCCGGATACTGCGATTTTAAGTGTTGTTCCATTCCATCACGGTTTTGGAATGTTTACTA
CACTCGGATATTTGATATGTGGATTTCGAGTCGTCTTAATGTATAGATTTGAAGAAGAGCTGTTTCTGAG
GAGCCTTCAGGATTACAAGATTCAAAGTGCGCTGCTGGTGCCAACCCTATTCTCCTTCTTCGCCAAAAGC
ACTCTGATTGACAAATACGATTTATCTAATTTACACGAAATTGCTTCTGGTGGCGCTCCCCTCTCTAAGG
AAGTCGGGGAAGCGGTTGCCAAGAGGTTCCATCTGCCAGGTATCAGGCAAGGATATGGGCTCACTGAGAC
TACATCAGCTATTCTGATTACACCCGAGGGGGATGATAAACCGGGCGCGGTCGGTAAAGTTGTTCCATTT
TTTGAAGCGAAGGTTGTGGATCTGGATACCGGGAAAACGCTGGGCGTTAATCAAAGAGGCGAACTGTGTG
TGAGAGGTCCTATGATTATGTCCGGTTATGTAAACAATCCGGAAGCGACCAACGCCTTGATTGACAAGGA
TGGATGGCTACATTCTGGAGACATAGCTTACTGGGACGAAGACGAACACTTCTTCATCGTTGACCGCCTG
AAGTCTCTGATTAAGTACAAAGGCTATCAGGTGGCTCCCGCTGAATTGGAATCCATCTTGCTCCAACACC
CCAACATCTTCGACGCAGGTGTCGCAGGTCTTCCCGACGATGACGCCGGTGAACTTCCCGCCGCCGTTGT
TGTTTTGGAGCACGGAAAGACGATGACGGAAAAAGAGATCGTGGATTACGTCGCCAGTCAAGTAACAACC
GCGAAAAAGTTGCGCGGAGGAGTTGTGTTTGTGGACGAAGTACCGAAAGGTCTTACCGGAAAACTCGACG
CAAGAAAAATCAGAGAGATCCTCATAAAGGCCAAGAAGGGCGGAAAGATCGCCGTGTAAGAATTCGTAAT
CATGGTCATAGCTGTTTCCTGTGTGAAATTGTTATCCGCTCACAATTCCACACAACATACGAGCCGGAAG
CATAAAGTGTAAAGCCTGGGGTGCCTAATGAGTGAGCTAACTCACATTAATTGCGTTGCGCTCACTGCCC
GCTTTCCAGTCGGGAAACCTGTCGTGCCAGCTGCATTAATGAATCGGCCAACGCGCGGGGAGAGGCGGTT
TGCGTATTGGGCGCTCTTCCGCTTCCTCGCTCACTGACTCGCTGCGCTCGGTCGTTCGGCTGCGGCGAGC
GGTATCAGCTCACTCAAAGGCGGTAATACGGTTATCCACAGAATCAGGGGATAACGCAGGAAAGAACATG
TGAGCAAAAGGCCAGCAAAAGGCCAGGAACCGTAAAAAGGCCGCGTTGCTGGCGTTTTTCCATAGGCTCC
GCCCCCCTGACGAGCATCACAAAAATCGACGCTCAAGTCAGAGGTGGCGAAACCCGACAGGACTATAAAG
ATACCAGGCGTTTCCCCCTGGAAGCTCCCTCGTGCGCTCTCCTGTTCCGACCCTGCCGCTTACCGGATAC
CTGTCCGCCTTTCTCCCTTCGGGAAGCGTGGCGCTTTCTCATAGCTCACGCTGTAGGTATCTCAGTTCGG
TGTAGGTCGTTCGCTCCAAGCTGGGCTGTGTGCACGAACCCCCCGTTCAGCCCGACCGCTGCGCCTTATC
CGGTAACTATCGTCTTGAGTCCAACCCGGTAAGACACGACTTATCGCCACTGGCAGCAGCCACTGGTAAC
AGGATTAGCAGAGCGAGGTATGTAGGCGGTGCTACAGAGTTCTTGAAGTGGTGGCCTAACTACGGCTACA
CTAGAAGAACAGTATTTGGTATCTGCGCTCTGCTGAAGCCAGTTACCTTCGGAAAAAGAGTTGGTAGCTC
TTGATCCGGCAAACAAACCACCGCTGGTAGCGGTGGTTTTTTTGTTTGCAAGCAGCAGATTACGCGCAGA
AAAAAAGGATCTCAAGAAGATCCTTTGATCTTTTCTACGGGGTCTGACGCTCAGTGGAACGAAAACTCAC
GTTAAGGGATTTTGGTCATGAGATTATCAAAAAGGATCTTCACCTAGATCCTTTTAAATTAAAAATGAAG
TTTTAAATCAATCTAAAGTATATATGAGTAAACTTGGTCTGACAGTTACCAATGCTTAATCAGTGAGGCA
CCTATCTCAGCGATCTGTCTATTTCGTTCATCCATAGTTGCCTGACTCCCCGTCGTGTAGATAACTACGA
TACGGGAGGGCTTACCATCTGGCCCCAGTGCTGCAATGATACCGCGAGACCCACGCTCACCGGCTCCAGA
TTTATCAGCAATAAACCAGCCAGCCGGAAGGGCCGAGCGCAGAAGTGGTCCTGCAACTTTATCCGCCTCC
ATCCAGTCTATTAATTGTTGCCGGGAAGCTAGAGTAAGTAGTTCGCCAGTTAATAGTTTGCGCAACGTTG
TTGCCATTGCTACAGGCATCGTGGTGTCACGCTCGTCGTTTGGTATGGCTTCATTCAGCTCCGGTTCCCA
ACGATCAAGGCGAGTTACATGATCCCCCATGTTGTGCAAAAAAGCGGTTAGCTCCTTCGGTCCTCCGATC
GTTGTCAGAAGTAAGTTGGCCGCAGTGTTATCACTCATGGTTATGGCAGCACTGCATAATTCTCTTACTG
TCATGCCATCCGTAAGATGCTTTTCTGTGACTGGTGAGTACTCAACCAAGTCATTCTGAGAATAGTGTAT
GCGGCGACCGAGTTGCTCTTGCCCGGCGTCAATACGGGATAATACCGCGCCACATAGCAGAACTTTAAAA
GTGCTCATCATTGGAAAACGTTCTTCGGGGCGAAAACTCTCAAGGATCTTACCGCTGTTGAGATCCAGTT
CGATGTAACCCACTCGTGCACCCAACTGATCTTCAGCATCTTTTACTTTCACCAGCGTTTCTGGGTGAGC
AAAAACAGGAAGGCAAAATGCCGCAAAAAAGGGAATAAGGGCGACACGGAAATGTTGAATACTCATACTC
TTCCTTTTTCAATATTATTGAAGCATTTATCAGGGTTATTGTCTCATGAGCGGATACATATTTGAATGTA
TTTAGAAAAATAAACAAATAGGGGTTCCGCGCACATTTCCCCGAAAAGTGCCACCTGACGTCTAAGAAAC
CATTATTATCATGACATTAACCTATAAAAATAGGCGTATCACGAGGCCCTTTCGTC
Features (pLannotate 1.2.2; 12 found; start..end, strand, type, name):
    137..236     +  misc_feature   bom (fragment): basis of mobility region from pBR322
    242..396     -  CDS            lacZα (fragment): LacZα fragment of β-galactosidase; lacZ fragment
    405..423     +  promoter       T7 promoter: promoter for bacteriophage T7 RNA polymerase
    647..2299    +  CDS            luciferase: firefly luciferase; luc+; enhanced luc+ version of the luciferase gene
   2339..2355    -  protein_bind   lac operator: The lac repressor binds to the lac operator to inhibit transcription in E. coli. This inhibition can be relieved by adding lactose or isopropyl-β-D-thiogalactopyranoside (IPTG). lac repressor encoded by lacI
   2363..2393    -  promoter       lac promoter: promoter for the E. coli lac operon
   2408..2429    -  protein_bind   CAP binding site: CAP binding activates transcription in the presence of cAMP. E. coli catabolite activator protein
   2442..2534    -  CDS            lacI (fragment): lac repressor; lacI; The lac repressor binds to the lac operator to inhibit transcription in E. coli. This inhibition can be relieved by adding lactose or isopropyl-β-D-thiogalactopyranoside (IPTG).
   2717..3305    -  rep_origin     ori: high-copy-number ColE1/pMB1/pBR322/pUC origin of replication
   3476..4336    -  CDS            AmpR: β-lactamase; bla; confers resistance to ampicillin, carbenicillin, and related antibiotics
   4337..4441    -  promoter       AmpR promoter: bla
   4536..35      +  CDS            rop (fragment) (across the origin): Rop protein, which maintains plasmids at low copy number; rop
