[The description below was written by a language model from this plasmid's Addgene catalogue record and pLannotate feature annotations shown in this document.]
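Description:
pSKC12 - DelQ is a pUC18-based luciferase reporter plasmid built to test how the 5′ untranslated region of the human NRAS proto-oncogene influences translation. It is maintained in E. coli as a high-copy plasmid through the ColE1/pUC-type origin and selected with ampicillin via the β-lactamase gene and its native promoter. Remnants of the pUC18 lac region (lacZα fragment, lac promoter, operator, CAP site and a lacI fragment) flank the cloning site, and short bom and rop fragments are also annotated as backbone carry-over. The catalogue size of 2,680 bp refers to the backbone only. The sequenced plasmid is 4,536 nt, which is consistent with the added UTR and luciferase cassette.

The payload was cloned between HindIII and EcoRI and consists of a T7 promoter followed by a truncated NRAS 5′ UTR (positions 30–254, 224 bp) placed directly upstream of the firefly luciferase (luc+) coding sequence. The feature table does not annotate the UTR itself, but the gap between the T7 promoter and the luciferase start matches its expected position. The DelQ mutation removes the first 29 bases of the UTR, the stretch that contains the RNA G-quadruplex-forming sequence. The T7 promoter lets bacteriophage T7 RNA polymerase produce a defined reporter mRNA whose luciferase output reflects the translational efficiency conferred by the UTR. No mammalian promoter or polyadenylation signal is annotated, so the design fits transcription by T7 polymerase rather than direct expression in mammalian cells. The construct serves as the quadruplex-deleted version of the NRAS UTR reporter, used to assess the contribution of the G-quadruplex to the control of NRAS translation.
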