Addgene plasmid #110493: pSKC12 - DelQ
Purpose: Monitor the expression of Luciferase driven by a mutated NRAS 5'-UTR.
Depositing lab: Shankar Balasubramanian. Depositing organization: University of Cambridge. Publication: An RNA G-quadruplex in the 5' UTR of the NRAS proto-oncogene modulates translation. Kumari S, Bugaut A, Huppert JL, Balasubramanian S. Nat Chem Biol. 2007 Apr;3(4):218-21. doi: 10.1038/nchembio864. Epub 2007 Feb 25. PubMed 17322877.
Backbone
  Vector backbone: pUC18
  Total vector size (bp): 2680
  Vector type: Luciferase
Growth in bacteria
  Bacterial resistance: Ampicillin, 100 μg/mL
  Growth temperature: 37°C
  Growth strain: DH5alpha
  Copy number: High Copy
Gene/Insert
  Gene/Insert name: NRAS 5'- DelQ (bp 30-254)
  Species: H. sapiens (human)
  Insert size (bp): 224
  Mutation: Deletion of the first 29 base pairs of the NRAS 5′ UTR (sequence comprising the RNA G-quadruplex-forming sequence)
  GenBank ID: AM489487
  Entrez Gene: NRAS (a.k.a. ALPS4, CMNS, KRAS, N-ras, NCMS, NRAS1, NS6)
  Promoter: T7
  Tag / fusion protein: Firefly luciferase (C terminal on insert)
  Cloning method: Restriction Enzyme; 5′ cloning site HindIII (not destroyed); 3′ cloning site EcoRI (not destroyed)
  Sequencing primers: 5′ M13-fwd; 3′ M13-rev
Terms and licenses: Academic/Nonprofit Terms; Industry Terms: Not Available to Industry
How to cite: pSKC12 - DelQ was a gift from Shankar Balasubramanian (Addgene plasmid # 110493 ; http://n2t.net/addgene:110493 ; RRID:Addgene_110493)
