>Addgene plasmid #110493 | pSKC12 - DelQ | depositor partial sequence | sequence record 207866 | pSKC12 - DelQ sequence 1878 bps
GGGTGCGGCCTGCCGCATGACTCGTGGTTCGGAGGCCCACGTGGCCGGGGCGGGGACTCAGGCGCCTGGG
GCGCCGACTGATTACGTAGCGGGCGGGGCCGGAAGTGCCGCTCCTTGGTGGGGGCTGTTCATGGCGGTTC
CGGGGTCTCCAACATTTTTCCCGGCTGTGGTCCTAAATCTGTCCAAAGCAGAGGCAGTGGAGCTTGAGGT
TCTTGCTGGTGTGAAATGGAAGACGCCAAAAACATAAAGAAAGGCCCGGCGCCATTCTATCCGCTGGAAG
ATGGAACCGCTGGAGAGCAACTGCATAAGGCTATGAAGAGATACGCCCTGGTTCCTGGAACAATTGCTTT
TACAGATGCACATATCGAGGTGGACATCACTTACGCTGAGTACTTCGAAATGTCCGTTCGGTTGGCAGAA
GCTATGAAACGATATGGGCTGAATACAAATCACAGAATCGTCGTATGCAGTGAAAACTCTCTTCAATTCT
TTATGCCGGTGTTGGGCGCGTTATTTATCGGAGTTGCAGTTGCGCCCGCGAACGACATTTATAATGAACG
TGAATTGCTCAACAGTATGGGCATTTCGCAGCCTACCGTGGTGTTCGTTTCCAAAAAGGGGTTGCAAAAA
ATTTTGAACGTGCAAAAAAAGCTCCCAATCATCCAAAAAATTATTATCATGGATTCTAAAACGGATTACC
AGGGATTTCAGTCGATGTACACGTTCGTCACATCTCATCTACCTCCCGGTTTTAATGAATACGATTTTGT
GCCAGAGTCCTTCGATAGGGACAAGACAATTGCACTGATCATGAACTCCTCTGGATCTACTGGTCTGCCT
AAAGGTGTCGCTCTGCCTCATAGAACTGCCTGCGTGAGATTCTCGCATGCCAGAGATCCTATTTTTGGCA
ATCAAATCATTCCGGATACTGCGATTTTAAGTGTTGTTCCATTCCATCACGGTTTTGGAATGTTTACTAC
ACTCGGATATTTGATATGTGGATTTCGAGTCGTCTTAATGTATAGATTTGAAGAAGAGCTGTTTCTGAGG
AGCCTTCAGGATTACAAGATTCAAAGTGCGCTGCTGGTGCCAACCCTATTCTCCTTCTTCGCCAAAAGCA
CTCTGATTGACAAATACGATTTATCTAATTTACACGAAATTGCTTCTGGTGGCGCTCCCCTCTCTAAGGA
AGTCGGGGAAGCGGTTGCCAAGAGGTTCCATCTGCCAGGTATCAGGCAAGGATATGGGCTCACTGAGACT
ACATCAGCTATTCTGATTACACCCGAGGGGGATGATAAACCGGGCGCGGTCGGTAAAGTTGTTCCATTTT
TTGAAGCGAAGGTTGTGGATCTGGATACCGGGAAAACGCTGGGCGTTAATCAAAGAGGCGAACTGTGTGT
GAGAGGTCCTATGATTATGTCCGGTTATGTAAACAATCCGGAAGCGACCAACGCCTTGATTGACAAGGAT
GGATGGCTACATTCTGGAGACATAGCTTACTGGGACGAAGACGAACACTTCTTCATCGTTGACCGCCTGA
AGTCTCTGATTAAGTACAAAGGCTATCAGGTGGCTCCCGCTGAATTGGAATCCATCTTGCTCCAACACCC
CAACATCTTCGACGCAGGTGTCGCAGGTCTTCCCGACGATGACGCCGGTGAACTTCCCGCCGCCGTTGTT
GTTTTGGAGCACGGAAAGACGATGACGGAAAAAGAGATCGTGGATTACGTCGCCAGTCAAGTAACAACCG
CGAAAAAGTTGCGCGGAGGAGTTGTGTTTGTGGACGAAGTACCGAAAGGTCTTACCGGAAAACTCGACGC
AAGAAAAATCAGAGAGATCCTCATAAAGGCCAAGAAGGGCGGAAAGATCGCCGTGTAA
